>Addgene plasmid #215012 | pLenti UBC ERFlux (Bip-HaloTag7-mGFP-KDEL-STOP) | addgene full sequence | sequence record 431714 | Addgene NGS Result
GTTCCCGGCTGGCCGCGCAGCAACAGATGGAAGGCCTCCTGGCGCCGCACCGGCCCAAGGAGCCCGCGTG
GTTCCTGGCCACCGTCGGCGTCTCGCCCGACCACCAGGGCAAGGGTCTGGGCAGCGCCGTCGTGCTCCCC
GGAGTGGAGGCGGCCGAGCGCGCCGGGGTGCCCGCCTTCCTGGAGACCTCCGCGCCCCGCAACCTCCCCT
TCTACGAGCGGCTCGGCTTCACCGTCACCGCCGACGTCGAGGTGCCCGAAGGACCGCGCACCTGGTGCAT
GACCCGCAAGCCCGGTGCCTGATGTACAAGTAGGAATTCGTCGAGGGACCTAATAACTTCGTATAGCATA
CATTATACGAAGTTATACATGTTTAAGGGTTCCGGTTCCACTAGGTACAATTCGATATCAAGCTTATCGA
TAATCAACCTCTGGATTACAAAATTTGTGAAAGATTGACTGGTATTCTTAACTATGTTGCTCCTTTTACG
CTATGTGGATACGCTGCTTTAATGCCTTTGTATCATGCTATTGCTTCCCGTATGGCTTTCATTTTCTCCT
CCTTGTATAAATCCTGGTTGCTGTCTCTTTATGAGGAGTTGTGGCCCGTTGTCAGGCAACGTGGCGTGGT
GTGCACTGTGTTTGCTGACGCAACCCCCACTGGTTGGGGCATTGCCACCACCTGTCAGCTCCTTTCCGGG
ACTTTCGCTTTCCCCCTCCCTATTGCCACGGCGGAACTCATCGCCGCCTGCCTTGCCCGCTGCTGGACAG
GGGCTCGGCTGTTGGGCACTGACAATTCCGTGGTGTTGTCGGGGAAATCATCGTCCTTTCCTTGGCTGCT
CGCCTGTGTTGCCACCTGGATTCTGCGCGGGACGTCCTTCTGCTACGTCCCTTCGGCCCTCAATCCAGCG
GACCTTCCTTCCCGCGGCCTGCTGCCGGCTCTGCGGCCTCTTCCGCGTCTTCGCCTTCGCCCTCAGACGA
GTCGGATCTCCCTTTGGGCCGCCTCCCCGCATCGATACCGTCGACCTCGATCGAGACCTAGAAAAACATG
GAGCAATCACAAGTAGCAATACAGCAGCTACCAATGCTGATTGTGCCTGGCTAGAAGCACAAGAGGAGGA
GGAGGTGGGTTTTCCAGTCACACCTCAGGTACCTTTAAGACCAATGACTTACAAGGCAGCTGTAGATCTT
AGCCACTTTTTAAAAGAAAAGGGGGGACTGGAAGGGCTAATTCACTCCCAACGAAGACAAGATCTGCTTT
TTGCTTGTACTGGGTCTCTCTGGTTAGACCAGATCTGAGCCTGGGAGCTCTCTGGCTAACTAGGGAACCC
ACTGCTTAAGCCTCAATAAAGCTTGCCTTGAGTGCTTCAAGTAGTGTGTGCCCGTCTGTTGTGTGACTCT
GGTAACTAGAGATCCCTCAGACCCTTTTAGTCAGTGTGGAAAATCTCTAGCAGTAGTAGTTCATGTCATC
TTATTATTCAGTATTTATAACTTGCAAAGAAATGAATATCAGAGAGTGAGAGGAACTTGTTTATTGCAGC
TTATAATGGTTACAAATAAAGCAATAGCATCACAAATTTCACAAATAAAGCATTTTTTTCACTGCATTCT
AGTTGTGGTTTGTCCAAACTCATCAATGTATCTTATCATGTCTGGCTCTAGCTATCCCGCCCCTAACTCC
GCCCATCCCGCCCCTAACTCCGCCCAGTTCCGCCCATTCTCCGCCCCATGGCTGACTAATTTTTTTTATT
TATGCAGAGGCCGAGGCCGCCTCGGCCTCTGAGCTATTCCAGAAGTAGTGAGGAGGCTTTTTTGGAGGCC
TAGGGACGTACCCAATTCGCCCTATAGTGAGTCGTATTAGCATGTGAGCAAAAGGCCAGCATAAATCAAA
AGAATAGACCGAGATAGGGT
[37 nt withheld, positions 1911-1947]
AAAGAACGTGGACTCCAACGTCAAAGG
[49 nt withheld, positions 1975-2023]
T
[91 nt withheld, positions 2025-2115]
G
[124 nt withheld, positions 2117-2240]
CAGGTGGCACTTTTCGGGGAAATGTGCGCGGAACCCCTATTTGTTTATTTTTCTAAATACATTCAAATAT
GTATCCGCTCATGAGACAATAACCCTGATAAATGCTTCAATAATATTGAAAAAGGAAGAGTCCTGAGGCG
GAAAGAACCAGCTGTGGAATGTGTGTCAGTTAGGGTGTGGAAAGTCCCCAGGCTCCCCAGCAGGCAGAAG
TATGCAAAGCATGCATCTCAATTAGTCAGCAACCAGGTGTGGAAAGTCCCCAGGCTCCCCAGCAGGCAGA
AGTATGCAAAGCATGCATCTCAATTAGTCAGCAACCATAGTCCCGCCCCTAACTCCGCCCATCCCGCCCC
TAACTCCGCCCAGTTCCGCCCATTCTCCGCCCCATGGCTGACTAATTTTTTTTATTTATGCAGAGGCCGA
GGCCGCCTCGGCCTCTGAGCTATTCCAGAAGTAGTGAGGAGGCTTTTTTGGAGGCCTAGGCTTTTGCAAA
GATCGATCAAGAGACAGGATGAGGATCGTTTCGCATGATTGAACAAGATGGATTGCACGCAGGTTCTCCG
GCCGCTTGGGTGGAGAGGCTATTCGGCTATGACTGGGCACAACAGACAATCGGCTGCTCTGATGCCGCCG
TGTTCCGGCTGTCAGCGCAGGGGCGCCCGGTTCTTTTTGTCAAGACCGACCTGTCCGGTGCCCTGAATGA
ACTGCAAGACGAGGCAGCGCGGCTATCGTGGCTGGCCACGACGGGCGTTCCTTGCGCAGCTGTGCTCGAC
GTTGTCACTGAAGCGGGAAGGGACTGGCTGCTATTGGGCGAAGTGCCGGGGCAGGATCTCCTGTCATCTC
ACCTTGCTCCTGCCGAGAAAGTATCCATCATGGCTGATGCAATGCGGCGGCTGCATACGCTTGATCCGGC
TACCTGCCCATTCGACCACCAAGCGAAACATCGCATCGAGCGAGCACGTACTCGGATGGAAGCCGGTCTT
GTCGATCAGGATGATCTGGACGAAGAGCATCAGGGGCTCGCGCCAGCCGAACTGTTCGCCAGGCTCAAGG
CGAGCATGCCCGACGGCGAGGATCTCGTCGTGACCCATGGCGATGCCTGCTTGCCGAATATCATGGTGGA
AAATGGCCGCTTTTCTGGATTCATCGACTGTGGCCGGCTGGGTGTGGCGGACCGCTATCAGGACATAGCG
TTGGCTACCCGTGATATTGCTGAAGAGCTTGGCGGCGAATGGGCTGACCGCTTCCTCGTGCTTTACGGTA
TCGCCGCTCCCGATTCGCAGCGCATCGCCTTCTATCGCCTTCTTGACGAGTTCTTCTGAGCGGGACTCTG
GGGTTCGAAATGACCGACCAAGCGACGCCCAACCTGCCATCACGAGATTTCGATTCCACCGCCGCCTTCT
ATGAAAGGTTGGGCTTCGGAATCGTTTTCCGGGACGCCGGCTGGATGATCCTCCAGCGCGGGGATCTCAT
GCTGGAGTTCTTCGCCCACCCTAGGGGGAGGCTAACTGAAACACGGAAGGAGACAATACCGGAAGGAACC
CGCGCTATGACGGCAATAAAAAGACAGAATAAAACGCACGGTGTTGGGTCGTTTGTTCATAAACGCGGGG
TTCGGTCCCAGGGCTGGCACTCTGTCGATACCCCACCGAGACCCCATTGGGGCCAATACGCCCGCGTTTC
TTCCTTTTCCCCACCCCACCCCCCAAGTTCGGGTGAAGGCCCAGGGCTCGCAGCCAACGTCGGGGCGGCA
GGCCCTGCCATAGCCTCAGGTTACTCATATATACTTTAGATTGATTTAAAACTTCATTTTTAATTTAAAA
GGATCTAGGTGAAGATCCTTTTTGATAATCTCATGACCAAAATCCCTTAACGTGAGTTTTCGTTCCACTG
AGCGTCAGACCCCGTAGAAAAGATCAAAGGATCTTCTTGAGATCCTTTTTTTCTGCGCGTAATCTGCTGC
TTGCAAACAAAAAAACCACCGCTACCAGCGGTGGTTTGTTTGCCGGATCAAGAGCTACCAACTCTTTTTC
CGAAGGTAACTGGCTTCAGCAGAGCGCAGATACCAAATACTGTTCTTCTAGTGTAGCCGTAGTTAGGCCA
CCACTTCAAGAACTCTGTAGCACCGCCTACATACCTCGCTCTGCTAATCCTGTTACCAGTGGCTGCTGCC
AGTGGCGATAAGTCGTGTCTTACCGGGTTGGACTCAAGACGATAGTTACCGGATAAGGCGCAGCGGTCGG
GCTGAACGGGGGGTTCGTGCACACAGCCCAGCTTGGAGCGAACGACCTACACCGAACTGAGATACCTACA
GCGTGAGCTATGAGAAAGCGCCACGCTTCCCGAAGGGAGAAAGGCGGACAGGTATCCGGTAAGCGGCAGG
GTCGGAACAGGAGAGCGCACGAGGGAGCTTCCAGGGGGAAACGCCTGGTATCTTTATAGTCCTGTCGGGT
TTCGCCACCTCTGACTTGAGCGTCGATTTTTGTGATGCTCGTCAGGGGGGCGGAGCCTATGGAAAAACGC
CAGCAACGCGGCCTTTTTACGGTTCCTGGCCTTTTGCTGGCCTTTTGCTCACATGTTCTTTCCTGCGTTA
TCCCCTGATTCTGTGGATAACCGTATTACCGCCATGCATTAGTTATTAATAGTAATCAATTACGGGGTCA
TTAGTTCATAGCCCATATATGGAGTTCCGCGTTACATAACTTACGGTAAATGGCCCGCCTGGCTGACCGC
CCAACGACCCCCGCCCATTGACGTCAATAATGACGTATGTTCCCATAGTAACGCCAATAGGGACTTTCCA
TTGACGTCAATGGGTGGAGTATTTACGGTAAACTGCCCACTTGGCAGTACATCAAGTGTATCATATGCCA
AGTACGCCCCCTATTGACGTCAATGACGGTAAATGGCCCGCCTGGCATTATGCCCAGTACATGACCTTAT
GGGACTTTCCTACTTGGCAGTACATCTACGTATTAGTCATCGCTATTACCATGGTGATGCGGTTTTGGCA
GTACATCAATGGGCGTGGATAGCGGTTTGACTCACGGGGATTTCCAAGTCTCCACCCCATTGACGTCAAT
GGGAGTTTGTTTTGGCACCAAAATCAACGGGACTTTCCAAAATGTCGTAACAACTCCGCCCCATTGACGC
AAATGGGCGGTAGGCGTGTACGGTGGGAGGTCTATATAAGCAGCGCGTTTTGCCTGTACTGGGTCTCTCT
GGTTAGACCAGATCTGAGCCTGGGAGCTCTCTGGCTAACTAGGGAACCCACTGCTTAAGCCTCAATAAAG
CTTGCCTTGAGTGCTTCAAGTAGTGTGTGCCCGTCTGTTGTGTGACTCTGGTAACTAGAGATCCCTCAGA
CCCTTTTAGTCAGTGTGGAAAATCTCTAGCAGTGGCGCCCGAACAGGGACTTGAAAGCGAAAGGGAAACC
AGAGGAGCTCTCTCGACGCAGGACTCGGCTTGCTGAAGCGCGCACGGCAAGAGGCGAGGGGCGGCGACTG
GTGAGTACGCCAAAAATTTTGACTAGCGGAGGCTAGAAGGAGAGAGATGGGTGCGAGAGCGTCAGTATTA
AGCGGGGGAGAATTAGATCGCGATGGGAAAAAATTCGGTTAAGGCCAGGGGGAAAGAAAAAATATAAATT
AAAACATATAGTATGGGCAAGCAGGGAGCTAGAACGATTCGCAGTTAATCCTGGCCTGTTAGAAACATCA
GAAGGCTGTAGACAAATACTGGGACAGCTACAACCATCCCTTCAGACAGGATCAGAAGAACTTAGATCAT
TATATAATACAGTAGCAACCCTCTATTGTGTGCATCAAAGGATAGAGATAAAAGACACCAAGGAAGCTTT
AGACAAGATAGAGGAAGAGCAAAACAAAAGTAAGACCACCGCACAGCAAGCGGCCGGCCGCTGATCTTCA
GACCTGGAGGAGGAGATATGAGGGACAATTGGAGAAGTGAATTATATAAATATAAAGTAGTAAAAATTGA
ACCATTAGGAGTAGCACCCACCAAGGCAAAGAGAAGAGTGGTGCAGAGAGAAAAAAGAGCAGTGGGAATA
GGAGCTTTGTTCCTTGGGTTCTTGGGAGCAGCAGGAAGCACTATGGGCGCAGCGTCAATGACGCTGACGG
TACAGGCCAGACAATTATTGTCTGGTATAGTGCAGCAGCAGAACAATTTGCTGAGGGCTATTGAGGCGCA
ACAGCATCTGTTGCAACTCACAGTCTGGGGCATCAAGCAGCTCCAGGCAAGAATCCTGGCTGTGGAAAGA
TACCTAAAGGATCAACAGCTCCTGGGGATTTGGGGTTGCTCTGGAAAACTCATTTGCACCACTGCTGTGC
CTTGGAATGCTAGTTGGAGTAATAAATCTCTGGAACAGATTTGGAATCACACGACCTGGATGGAGTGGGA
CAGAGAAATTAACAATTACACAAGCTTAATACACTCCTTAATTGAAGAATCGCAAAACCAGCAAGAAAAG
AATGAACAAGAATTATTGGAATTAGATAAATGGGCAAGTTTGTGGAATTGGTTTAACATAACAAATTGGC
TGTGGTATATAAAATTATTCATAATGATAGTAGGAGGCTTGGTAGGTTTAAGAATAGTTTTTGCTGTACT
TTCTATAGTGAATAGAGTTAGGCAGGGATATTCACCATTATCGTTTCAGACCCACCTCCCAACCCCGAGG
GGACCCGACAGGCCCGAAGGAATAGAAGAAGAAGGTGGAGAGAGAGACAGAGACAGATCCATTCGATTAG
TGAACGGATCGGCACTGCGTGCGCCAATTCTGCAGACAAATGGCAGTATTCATCCACAATTTTAAAAGAA
AAGGGGGGATTGGGGGGTACAGTGCAGGGGAAAGAATAGTAGACATAATAGCAACAGACATACAAACTAA
AGAATTACAAAAACAAATTACAAAAATTCAAAATTTTCGGGTTTATTACAGGGACAGCAGAGATCCAGTT
TGGTTAGTACCGGGCCCGCTCTAGCCCTAGATTTAACCCAACAGAAGGCTCGACGCGTGGCCTCCGCGCC
GGGTTTTGGCGCCTCCCGCGGGCGCCCCCCTCCTCACGGCGAGCGCTGCCACGTCAGACGAAGGGCGCAG
CGAGCGTCCTGATCCTTCCGCCCGGACGCTCAGGACAGCGGCCCGCTGCTCATAAGACTCGGCCTTAGAA
CCCCAGTATCAGCAGAAGGACATTTTAGGACGGGACTTGGGTGACTCTAGGGCACTGGTTTTCTTTCCAG
AGAGCGGAACAGGCGAGGAAAAGTAGTCCCTTCTCGGCGATTCTGCGGAGGGATCTCCGTGGGGCGGTGA
ACGCCGATGATTATATAAGGACGCGCCGGGTGTGGCACAGCTAGTTCCGTCGCAGCCGGGATTTGGGTCG
CGGTTCTTGTTTGTGGATCGCTGTGATCGTCACTTGGTGAGTAGCGGGCTGCTGGGCTGGCCGGGGCTTT
CGTGGCCGCCGGGCCGCTCGGTGGGACGGAAGCGTGTGGAGAGACCGCCAAGGGCTGTAGTCTGGGTCCG
CGAGCAAGGTTGCCCTGAACTGGGGGTTGGGGGGAGCGCAGCAAAATGGCGGCTGTTCCCGAGTCTTGAA
TGGAAGACGCTTGTGAGGCGGGCTGTGAGGTCGTTGAAACAAGGTGGGGGGCATGGTGGGCGGCAAGAAC
CCAAGGTCTTGAGGCCTTCGCTAATGCGGGAAAGCTCTTATTCGGGTGAGATGGGCTGGGGCACCATCTG
GGGACCCTGACGTGAAGTTTGTCACTGACTGGAGAACTCGGTTTGTCGTCTGTTGCGGGGGCGGCAGTTA
TGGCGGTGCCGTTGGGCAGTGCACCCGTACCTTTGGGAGCGCGCGCCCTCGTCGTGTCGTGACGTCACCC
GTTCTGTTGGCTTATAATGCAGGGTGGGGCCACCTGCCGGTAGGTGTGCGGTAGGCTTTTCTCCGTCGCA
GGACGCAGGGTTCGGGCCTAGGGTAGGCTCTCCTGAATCGACAGGCGCCGGACCTCTGGTGAGGGGAGGG
ATAAGTGAGGCGTCAGTTTCTTTGGTCGGTTTTATGTACCTATCTTCTTAAGTAGCTGAAGCTCCGGTTT
TGAACTATGCGCTCGGGGTTGGCGAGTGTGTTTTGTGAAGTTTTTTAGGCACCTTTTGAAATGTAATCAT
TTGGGTCAATATGTAATTTTCAGTGTTAGACTAGTAAATTGTCCGCTAAATTCTGGCCGTTTTTGGCTTT
TTTGTTAGACGCTAGACTGCCGGATCGAATTGTCGACGAATTCGGATCTGGCCAATCACAAGTTTGTACA
AAAAAGCAGGCTCCGCCACCATGAAGTTATGCATATTACTGGCCGTCGTGGCCTTTGTTGGCCTCTCGCT
CGGATCCGAAATCGGTACTGGCTTTCCATTCGACCCCCATTATGTGGAAGTCCTGGGCGAGCGCATGCAC
TACGTCGATGTTGGTCCGCGCGATGGCACCCCTGTGCTGTTCCTGCACGGTAACCCGACCTCCTCCTACG
TGTGGCGCAACATCATCCCGCATGTTGCACCGACCCATCGCTGCATTGCTCCAGACCTGATCGGTATGGG
CAAATCCGACAAACCAGACCTGGGTTATTTCTTCGACGACCACGTCCGCTTCATGGATGCCTTCATCGAA
GCCCTGGGTCTGGAAGAGGTCGTCCTGGTCATTCACGACTGGGGCTCCGCTCTGGGTTTCCACTGGGCCA
AGCGCAATCCAGAGCGCGTCAAAGGTATTGCATTTATGGAGTTCATCCGCCCTATCCCGACCTGGGACGA
ATGGCCAGAATTTGCCCGCGAGACCTTCCAGGCCTTCCGCACCACCGACGTCGGCCGCAAGCTGATCATC
GATCAGAACGTTTTTATCGAGGGTACGCTGCCGATGGGTGTCGTCCGCCCGCTGACTGAAGTCGAGATGG
ACCATTACCGCGAGCCGTTCCTGAATCCTGTTGACCGCGAGCCACTGTGGCGCTTCCCAAACGAGCTGCC
AATCGCCGGTGAGCCAGCGAACATCGTCGCGCTGGTCGAAGAATACATGGACTGGCTGCACCAGTCCCCT
GTCCCGAAGCTGCTGTTCTGGGGCACCCCAGGCGTTCTGATCCCACCGGCCGAAGCCGCTCGCCTGGCCA
AAAGCCTGCCTAACTGCAAGGCTGTGGACATCGGCCCAGGTCTGAATCTGCTGCAAGAAGACAACCCGGA
CCTGATCGGCAGCGAGATCGCGCGCTGGCTGTCTACTCTGGAGATTTCCGGTCTCGAGGTGAGCAAGGGC
GAGGAGCTGTTCACCGGGGTGGTGCCCATCCTGGTCGAGCTGGACGGCGACGTAAACGGCCACAAGTTCA
GCGTGTCCGGCGAGGGCGAGGGCGATGCCACCTACGGCAAGCTGACCCTGAAGTTCATCTGCACCACCGG
CAAGCTGCCCGTGCCCTGGCCCACCCTCGTGACCACCCTGACCTACGGCGTGCAGTGCTTCAGCCGCTAC
CCCGACCACATGAAGCAGCACGACTTCTTCAAGTCCGCCATGCCCGAAGGCTACGTCCAGGAGCGCACCA
TCTTCTTCAAGGACGACGGCAACTACAAGACCCGCGCCGAGGTGAAGTTCGAGGGCGACACCCTGGTGAA
CCGCATCGAGCTGAAGGGCATCGACTTCAAGGAGGACGGCAACATCCTGGGGCACAAGCTGGAGTACAAC
TACAACAGCCACAACGTCTATATCATGGCCGACAAGCAGAAGAACGGCATCAAGGTGAACTTCAAGATCC
GCCACAACATCGAGGACGGCAGCGTGCAGCTCGCCGACCACTACCAGCAGAACACCCCCATCGGCGACGG
CCCCGTGCTGCTGCCCGACAACCACTACCTGAGCACCCAGTCCAAACTGAGCAAAGACCCCAACGAGAAG
CGCGATCACATGGTCCTGCTGGAGTTCGTGACCGCCGCCGGGATCACTCTCGGCATGGACGAGCTGTACA
AGAATTCAAAAGATGAGCTCTGATAAACCCAGCTTTCTTGTACAAAGTGGTGGGTGGAGGCGGTTCAGGT
GGCGGAGGAAGCGGAGGCGGTGGAAGTTACCCCTACGACGTGCCCGACTACGCCGGCTATCCGTATGATG
TCCCGGACTATGCAGGATCCTATCCATACGACGTTCCAGATTACGCTTAGTTAATTAAGGCCGGCCCTCG
AGGTTAACGAATTCTACCGGGTAGGGGAGGCGCTTTTCCCAAGGCAGTCTGGAGCATGCGCTTTAGCAGC
CCCGCTGGGCACTTGGCGCTACACAAGTGGCCTCTGGCCTCGCACACATTCCACATCCACCGGTAGGCGC
CAACCGGCTCCGTTCTTTGGTGGCCCCTTCGCGCCACCTTCTACTCCTCCCCTAGTCAGGAAGTTCCCCC
CCGCCCCGCAGCTCGCGTCGTGCAGGACGTGACAAATGGAAGTAGCACGTCTCACTAGTCTCGTGCAGAT
GGACAGCACCGCTGAGCAATGGAAGCGGGTAGGCCTTTGGGGCAGCGGCCAATAGCAGCTTTGCTCCTTC
GCTTTCTGGGCTCAGAGGCTGGGAAGGGGTGGGTCCGGGGGCGGGCTCAGGGGCGGGCTCAGGGGCGGGG
CGGGCGCCCGAAGGTCCTCCGGAGGCCCGGCATTCTGCACGCTTCAAAAGCGCACGTCTGCCGCGCTGTT
CTCCTCTTCCTCATCTCCGGGCCTTTCGACCTGCAGCCCAAGCTTACCATGACCGAGTACAAGCCCACGG
TGCGCCTCGCCACCCGCGACGACGTCCCCAGGGCCGTACGCACCCTCGCCGCCGCGTTCGCCGACTACCC
CGCCACGCGCCACACCGTCGATCCGGACCGCCACATCGAGCGGGTCACCGAGCTGCAAGAACTCTTCCTC
ACGCGCGTCGGGCTCGACATCGGCAAGGTGTGGGTCGCGGACGACGGCGCCGCGGTGGCGGTCTGGACCA
CGCCGGAGAGCGTCGAAGCGGGGGCGGTGTTCGCCGAGATCGGCCCGCGCATGGCCGAGTTGAGCG
Features (pLannotate 1.2.2; 34 found; start..end, strand, type, name):
    333..366     +  protein_bind   loxP: Cre-mediated recombination occurs in the 8-bp core sequence (GCATACAT). Cre recombinase
    399..422     +  misc_feature   MCS (fragment): pBluescript multiple cloning site
    422..1010    +  misc_feature   WPRE: woodchuck hepatitis virus posttranscriptional regulatory element
   1011..1030    +  misc_feature   MCS (fragment): pBluescript multiple cloning site
   1032..1217    +  CDS            nef (fragment): NEF_HV1Z2 - Experimental evidence at protein level: Swiss-Prot protein existence level 1. Extracellular Nef protein targets CD4(+) T-lymphocytes for apoptosis by interacting with CXCR4 surface receptors. From Human immunodeficiency virus type 1 group M subtype D (isolate Z2/CDC-Z34) (HIV-1).
   1219..1452    +  LTR            3' LTR (ΔU3): self-inactivating 3' long terminal repeat (LTR) from HIV-1
   1524..1645    +  polyA_signal   SV40 poly(A) signal: SV40 polyadenylation signal
   1685..1820    +  rep_origin     SV40 ori: SV40 origin of replication
   1841..1859    -  promoter       T7 promoter: promoter for bacteriophage T7 RNA polymerase
   1882..2240    -  rep_origin     f1 ori (sequence partly withheld): f1 bacteriophage origin of replication; arrow indicates direction of (+) strand synthesis
   2267..2371    +  promoter       AmpR promoter: bla
   2373..2730    +  promoter       SV40 promoter: SV40 enhancer and early promoter
   2765..3559    +  CDS            NeoR/KanR: aminoglycoside phosphotransferase from Tn5; aph(3')-II (or nptII); confers resistance to neomycin, kanamycin, and G418 (Geneticin®)
   3580..3732    +  CDS            ble (fragment): BLE_KLEPN - Experimental evidence at protein level: Swiss-Prot protein existence level 1. Binding protein with a strong affinity to the bleomycin family of antibiotics. Binds to CL990; an antimitotic-antibiotic compound. From Klebsiella pneumoniae.
   3791..3838    +  polyA_signal   HSV TK poly(A) signal: herpes simplex virus thymidine kinase polyadenylation signal (Cole and Stacy, 1985)
   4167..4755    +  rep_origin     ori: high-copy-number ColE1/pMB1/pBR322/pUC origin of replication
   4930..5233    +  enhancer       CMV enhancer: human cytomegalovirus immediate early enhancer
   5234..5433    +  promoter       CMV promoter: human cytomegalovirus (CMV) immediate early promoter
   5451..5631    +  LTR            5' LTR (truncated): truncated 5' long terminal repeat (LTR) from HIV-1
   5678..5803    +  misc_feature   HIV-1 Ψ: packaging signal of human immunodeficiency virus type 1
   5787..6125    +  CDS            HIV-1 gag (fragment): gag protein from human immunodeficiency virus 1; gag
   6300..6533    +  misc_feature   RRE: The Rev response element (RRE) of HIV-1 allows for Rev-dependent mRNA export from the nucleus to the cytoplasm.
   6910..7010    +  CDS            Rev (fragment): human immunodeficiency virus 1 (HIV-1) Rev protein; rev; enhances nuclear export of unspliced and incompletely spliced viral mRNAs
   7060..7177    +  misc_feature   cPPT/CTS: central polypurine tract and central termination sequence of HIV-1
   7243..7260    +  ncRNA          5' miR-30a (fragment): sequence upstream of the 71-nt precursor of the human miR-30a microRNA (Zeng et al., 2002) miRNA
   7269..8480    +  promoter       UbC promoter: human ubiquitin C promoter
   8528..8552    +  protein_bind   attB1: mutant version of attB; recombination site for the Gateway® BP reaction BP Clonase™
   8561..8613    +  sig_peptide    BiP signal sequence: Drosophila BiP signal sequence
   8618..9501    +  CDS            HaloTag® (fragment): modified bacterial dehalogenase that forms covalent bonds with chloroalkane derivatives
   9509..10222   +  CDS            mEGFP: mEGFP is a basic (constitutively fluorescent) green fluorescent protein published in 2002, derived from Aequorea victoria. It has moderate acid sensitivity.
  10247..10271   -  protein_bind   attB2: mutant version of attB; recombination site for the Gateway® BP reaction BP Clonase™
  10384..10407   +  CDS            HA (fragment): HA (human influenza hemagglutinin) epitope tag
  10449..10948   +  promoter       PGK promoter: mouse phosphoglycerate kinase 1 promoter
  10969..302     +  CDS            PuroR (across the origin): puromycin N-acetyltransferase; pac from Streptomyces alboniger; confers resistance to puromycin
