[The description below was written by a language model from this plasmid's Addgene catalogue record and pLannotate feature annotations shown in this document.]
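Description:
pLenti UBC ERFlux (Bip-HaloTag7-mGFP-KDEL-STOP) is a lentiviral mammalian expression plasmid of about 11.3 kb, built on the pLenti UBC backbone by Gateway cloning. It is propagated in bacteria from a high-copy ColE1/pUC-type origin under kanamycin selection, conferred by a Tn5 NeoR/KanR gene that sits behind both a bacterial bla promoter and an SV40 early promoter. The backbone also carries f1 and SV40 origins. The transfer cassette has a third-generation-style, self-inactivating layout. A CMV enhancer/promoter drives a truncated HIV-1 5' LTR, followed by the Ψ packaging signal, RRE and cPPT/CTS. A WPRE and a ΔU3 3' LTR with an SV40 polyadenylation signal lie at the downstream end.

Within the proviral region, the human ubiquitin C promoter drives the reporter, which is flanked by attB1 and attB2 sites left from the Gateway reaction. The open reading frame begins with a BiP signal sequence that directs the protein into the secretory pathway, followed by HaloTag7 and monomeric EGFP. According to the catalogue name, it ends in a KDEL retrieval motif and a stop codon. KDEL is not separately annotated in the feature table, and the stop means the downstream HA fragment should not be translated. The product is therefore an ER-lumen-retained protein that combines constitutive green fluorescence with covalent labelling by chloroalkane ligands.

A mouse PGK promoter drives puromycin N-acetyltransferase for selection of transduced cells, and a loxP site lies just after this marker. The name "ERFlux" suggests use as a reporter of ER turnover or flux, but the record does not spell out the assay.
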