Addgene plasmid #215012: pLenti UBC ERFlux (Bip-HaloTag7-mGFP-KDEL-STOP)
Depositing lab: Wade Harper.
Backbone
  Vector backbone: pLenti UBC
  Vector type: Mammalian Expression, Lentiviral
  Selectable markers: Puromycin ; mGFP
Growth in bacteria
  Bacterial resistance: Kanamycin, 50 μg/mL
  Growth temperature: 30°C
  Growth strain: NEB Stable
  Copy number: High Copy
Gene/Insert
  Gene/Insert name: KDEL
  Species: Other
  Tag / fusion protein: HaloTag(7)-mGFP (N terminal on insert)
  Cloning method: Gateway Cloning
How to cite: pLenti UBC ERFlux (Bip-HaloTag7-mGFP-KDEL-STOP) was a gift from Wade Harper (Addgene plasmid # 215012 ; http://n2t.net/addgene:215012 ; RRID:Addgene_215012)
