>Addgene plasmid #215012 | pLenti UBC ERFlux (Bip-HaloTag7-mGFP-KDEL-STOP) | depositor partial sequence | sequence record 419313 | ERFlux reporter
ATGAAGTTATGCATATTACTGGCCGTCGTGGCCTTTGTTGGCCTCTCGCTCGGATCCGAAATCGGTACTG
GCTTTCCATTCGACCCCCATTATGTGGAAGTCCTGGGCGAGCGCATGCACTACGTCGATGTTGGTCCGCG
CGATGGCACCCCTGTGCTGTTCCTGCACGGTAACCCGACCTCCTCCTACGTGTGGCGCAACATCATCCCG
CATGTTGCACCGACCCATCGCTGCATTGCTCCAGACCTGATCGGTATGGGCAAATCCGACAAACCAGACC
TGGGTTATTTCTTCGACGACCACGTCCGCTTCATGGATGCCTTCATCGAAGCCCTGGGTCTGGAAGAGGT
CGTCCTGGTCATTCACGACTGGGGCTCCGCTCTGGGTTTCCACTGGGCCAAGCGCAATCCAGAGCGCGTC
AAAGGTATTGCATTTATGGAGTTCATCCGCCCTATCCCGACCTGGGACGAATGGCCAGAATTTGCCCGCG
AGACCTTCCAGGCCTTCCGCACCACCGACGTCGGCCGCAAGCTGATCATCGATCAGAACGTTTTTATCGA
GGGTACGCTGCCGATGGGTGTCGTCCGCCCGCTGACTGAAGTCGAGATGGACCATTACCGCGAGCCGTTC
CTGAATCCTGTTGACCGCGAGCCACTGTGGCGCTTCCCAAACGAGCTGCCAATCGCCGGTGAGCCAGCGA
ACATCGTCGCGCTGGTCGAAGAATACATGGACTGGCTGCACCAGTCCCCTGTCCCGAAGCTGCTGTTCTG
GGGCACCCCAGGCGTTCTGATCCCACCGGCCGAAGCCGCTCGCCTGGCCAAAAGCCTGCCTAACTGCAAG
GCTGTGGACATCGGCCCAGGTCTGAATCTGCTGCAAGAAGACAACCCGGACCTGATCGGCAGCGAGATCG
CGCGCTGGCTGTCTACTCTGGAGATTTCCGGTCTCGAGGTGAGCAAGGGCGAGGAGCTGTTCACCGGGGT
GGTGCCCATCCTGGTCGAGCTGGACGGCGACGTAAACGGCCACAAGTTCAGCGTGTCCGGCGAGGGCGAG
GGCGATGCCACCTACGGCAAGCTGACCCTGAAGTTCATCTGCACCACCGGCAAGCTGCCCGTGCCCTGGC
CCACCCTCGTGACCACCCTGACCTACGGCGTGCAGTGCTTCAGCCGCTACCCCGACCACATGAAGCAGCA
CGACTTCTTCAAGTCCGCCATGCCCGAAGGCTACGTCCAGGAGCGCACCATCTTCTTCAAGGACGACGGC
AACTACAAGACCCGCGCCGAGGTGAAGTTCGAGGGCGACACCCTGGTGAACCGCATCGAGCTGAAGGGCA
TCGACTTCAAGGAGGACGGCAACATCCTGGGGCACAAGCTGGAGTACAACTACAACAGCCACAACGTCTA
TATCATGGCCGACAAGCAGAAGAACGGCATCAAGGTGAACTTCAAGATCCGCCACAACATCGAGGACGGC
AGCGTGCAGCTCGCCGACCACTACCAGCAGAACACCCCCATCGGCGACGGCCCCGTGCTGCTGCCCGACA
ACCACTACCTGAGCACCCAGTCCAAACTGAGCAAAGACCCCAACGAGAAGCGCGATCACATGGTCCTGCT
GGAGTTCGTGACCGCCGCCGGGATCACTCTCGGCATGGACGAGCTGTACAAGAATTCAAAAGATGAGCTC
TGATAA
